>Addgene plasmid #91471 | pHH0103_SH3PXD2A-4/5 | addgene full sequence | sequence record 192357 | Addgene NGS Result
ACCTATAAAAATAGGCGTATCACGAGGCCCTTTCGTCTTCAAGAATTCCCGACACCATCGAATGGTGCAA
AACCTTTCGCGGTATGGCATGATAGCGCCCGGAAGAGAGTCAATTCAGGGTGGTGAATGTGAAACCAGTA
ACGTTATACGATGTCGCAGAGTATGCCGGTGTCTCTTATCAGACCGTTTCCCGCGTGGTGAACCAGGCCA
GCCACGTTTCTGCGAAAACGCGGGAAAAAGTGGAAGCGGCGATGGCGGAGCTGAATTACATTCCCAACCG
CGTGGCACAACAACTGGCGGGCAAACAGTCGTTGCTGATTGGCGTTGCCACCTCCAGTCTGGCCCTGCAC
GCGCCGTCGCAAATTGTCGCGGCGATTAAATCTCGCGCCGATCAACTGGGTGCCAGCGTGGTGGTGTCGA
TGGTAGAACGAAGCGGCGTCGAAGCCTGTAAAGCGGCGGTGCACAATCTTCTCGCGCAACGCGTCAGTGG
GCTGATCATTAACTATCCGCTGGATGACCAGGATGCCATTGCTGTGGAAGCTGCCTGCACTAATGTTCCG
GCGTTATTTCTTGATGTCTCTGACCAGACACCCATCAACAGTATTATTTTCTCCCATGAAGACGGTACGC
GACTGGGCGTGGAGCATCTGGTCGCATTGGGTCACCAGCAAATCGCGCTGTTAGCGGGCCCATTAAGTTC
TGTCTCGGCGCGTCTGCGTCTGGCTGGCTGGCATAAATATCTCACTCGCAATCAAATTCAGCCGATAGCG
GAACGGGAAGGCGACTGGAGTGCCATGTCCGGTTTTCAACAAACCATGCAAATGCTGAATGAGGGCATCG
TTCCCACTGCGATGCTGGTTGCCAACGATCAGATGGCGCTGGGCGCAATGCGCGCCATTACCGAGTCCGG
GCTGCGCGTTGGTGCGGATATCTCGGTAGTGGGATACGACGATACCGAAGACAGCTCATGTTATATCCCG
CCGTTAACCACCATCAAACAGGATTTTCGCCTGCTGGGGCAAACCAGCGTGGACCGCTTGCTGCAACTCT
CTCAGGGCCAGGCGGTGAAGGGCAATCAGCTGTTGCCCGTCTCACTGGTGAAAAGAAAAACCACCCTGGC
GCCCAATACGCAAACCGCCTCTCCCCGCGCGTTGGCCGATTCATTAATGCAGCTGGCACGACAGGTTTCC
CGACTGGAAAGCGGGCAGTGAGCGCAACGCAATTAATGTAAGTTAGCTCACTCATTAGGCACAATTCTCA
TGTTTGACAGCTTATCATCGACTGCACGGTGCACCAATGCTTCTGGCGTCAGGCAGCCATCGGAAGCTGT
GGTATGGCTGTGCAGGTCGTAAATCACTGCATAATTCGTGTCGCTCAAGGCGCACTCCCGTTCTGGATAA
TGTTTTTTGCGCCGACATCATAACGGTTCTGGCAAATATTCTGAAATGAGCTGTTGACAATTAATCATCG
GCTCGTATAATGTGTGGAATTGTGAGCGGATAACAATTTCACACAGGAAACAGCCAGTCCGTTTAGGTGT
TTTCACGAGCACTTCACCAACAAGGACCATAGATTATGAAAATCGAAGAACACCATCACCATCACCATTC
CAGCGGTAAGCTTATGTCCCCTATACTAGGTTATTGGAAAATTAAGGGCCTTGTGCAACCCACTCGACTT
CTTTTGGAATATCTTGAAGAAAAATATGAAGAGCATTTGTATGAGCGCGATGAAGGTGATAAATGGCGAA
ACAAAAAGTTTGAATTGGGTTTGGAGTTTCCCAATCTTCCTTATTATATTGATGGTGATGTTAAATTAAC
ACAGTCTATGGCCATCATACGTTATATAGCTGACAAGCACAACATGTTGGGTGGTTGTCCAAAAGAGCGT
GCAGAGATTTCAATGCTTGAAGGAGCGGTTTTGGATATTAGATACGGTGTTTCGAGAATTGCATATAGTA
AAGACTTTGAAACTCTCAAAGTTGATTTTCTTAGCAAGCTACCTGAAATGCTGAAAATGTTCGAAGATCG
TTTATGTCATAAAACATATTTAAATGGTGATCATGTAACCCATCCTGACTTCATGTTGTATGACGCTCTT
GATGTTGTTTTATACATGGACCCAATGTGCCTGGATGCGTTCCCAAAATTAGTTTGTTTTAAAAAACGTA
TTGAAGCTATCCCACAAATTGATAAGTACTTGAAATCCAGCAAGTATATAGCATGGCCTTTGCAGGGCTG
GCAAGCCACGTTTGGTGGTGGCGACCATCCTCCAAAATCGGATCTGGAAGTTCTGTTCCAGGGGCCCCTG
TCCAGCGGTCTGGTTCCGCGTGGTTCCGGTACCGCGGCCCAGCCGGCCATGGCCCAGGGCGCGCTGACCT
CCTATATGACCTGTTCCGCCTATCAGAAAGTCCAGGATTCCGAAATCAGTTTTCCGGCCGGTGTTGAAGT
TCAGGTCCTGGAAAAACAAGAATCCGGCTGGTGGTACGTTCGTTTCGGTGAATTAGAAGGTTGGGCACCG
AGTCATTATCTGGTTCTGGATGAAGCGGCCGCATA
[142 nt withheld, positions 2556-2697]
C
[98 nt withheld, positions 2699-2796]
AGTTTGTACTGGTGACGAAACTCAGTGTCTAGCTAGAGTGGC
[149 nt withheld, positions 2839-2987]
T
[41 nt withheld, positions 2989-3029]
T
[62 nt withheld, positions 3031-3092]
A
[35 nt withheld, positions 3094-3128]
CCTCCCTCAATCGGTTGAATGTCGCCCTTTTGTCTTTGGCGCTGGTAAACCATATGAA
[86 nt withheld, positions 3187-3272]
T
[54 nt withheld, positions 3274-3327]
CTAGCGCCGCCCTATACCTTGTCTGCCTCCCCGCGTTGCGTCGCGGTGCATGGAGCCGGGCCACCTCGAC
CTGAATGGAAGCCGGCGGCACCTCGCTAACGGATTCACCACTCCAAGAATTGGAGCCAATCAATTCTTGC
GGAGAACTGTGAATGCGCAAACCAACCCTTGGCAGAACATATCCATCGCGTCCGCCATCTCCAGCAGCCG
CACGCGGCGCATCTCGGGCAGCGTTGGGTCCTGGCCACGGGTGCGCATGATCGTGCTCCTGTCGTTGAGG
ACCCGGCTAGGCTGGCGGGGTTGCCTTACTGGTTAGCAGAATGAATCACCGATACGCGAGCGAACGTGAA
GCGACTGCTGCTGCAAAACGTCTGCGACCTGAGCAACAACATGAATGGTCTTCGGTTTCCGTGTTTCGTA
AAGTCTGGAAACGCGGAAGTCAGCGCCCTGCACCATTATGTTCCGGATCTGCATCGCAGGATGCTGCTGG
CTACCCTGTGGAACACCTACATCTGTATTAACGAAGCGCTGGCATTGACCCTGAGTGATTTTTCTCTGGT
CCCGCCGCATCCATACCGCCAGTTGTTTACCCTCACAACGTTCCAGTAACCGGGCATGTTCATCATCAGT
AACCCGTATCGTGAGCATCCTCTCTCGTTTCATCGGTATCATTACCCCCATGAACAGAAATCCCCCTTAC
ACGGAGGCATCAGTGACCAAACAGGAAAAAACCGCCCTTAACATGGCCCGCTTTATCAGAAGCCAGACAT
TAACGCTTCTGGAGAAACTCAACGAGCTGGACGCGGATGAACAGGCAGACATCTGTGAATCGCTTCACGA
CCACGCTGATGAGCTTTACCGCAGGATCCGCGAAATTGTAAGCGTTAATATTTTGTTAAAATTCGCGTTA
AATTTTTGTTAAATCAGCTCATTTTTTAACCAATAGGCCGAAATCGGCAAAATCCCTTATAAATCAAAAG
AATAGACCGAGATAGGGT
[37 nt withheld, positions 4326-4362]
AAAGAACGTGGACTCCAACGTCAAAGG
[49 nt withheld, positions 4390-4438]
T
[91 nt withheld, positions 4440-4530]
G
[124 nt withheld, positions 4532-4655]
CGCGGATCCTGCCTCGCGCGTTTCGGTGATGACGGTGAAAACCTCTGACACATGCAGCTCCCGGAGACGG
TCACAGCTTGTCTGTAAGCGGATGCCGGGAGCAGACAAGCCCGTCAGGGCGCGTCAGCGGGTGTTGGCGG
GTGTCGGGGCGCAGCCATGACCCAGTCACGTAGCGATAGCGGAGTGTATACTGGCTTAACTATGCGGCAT
CAGAGCAGATTGTACTGAGAGTGCACCATATGCGGTGTGAAATACCGCACAGATGCGTAAGGAGAAAATA
CCGCATCAGGCGCTCTTCCGCTTCCTCGCTCACTGACTCGCTGCGCTCGGTCGTTCGGCTGCGGCGAGCG
GTATCAGCTCACTCAAAGGCGGTAATACGGTTATCCACAGAATCAGGGGATAACGCAGGAAAGAACATGT
GAGCAAAAGGCCAGCAAAAGGCCAGGAACCGTAAAAAGGCCGCGTTGCTGGCGTTTTTCCATAGGCTCCG
CCCCCCTGACGAGCATCACAAAAATCGACGCTCAAGTCAGAGGTGGCGAAACCCGACAGGACTATAAAGA
TACCAGGGTTTCCCCCTGGAAGCTCCCTCGTGCGCTCTCCTGTTCCGACCCTGCCGCTTACCGGATACCT
GTCCGCCTTTCTCCCTTCGGGAAGCGTGGCGCTTTCTCATAGCTCACGCTGTAGGTATCTCAGTTCGGTG
TAGGTCGTTCGCTCCAAGCTGGGCTGTGTGCACGAACCCCCCGTTCAGCCCGACCGCTGCGCCTTATCCG
GTAACTATCGTCTTGAGTCCAACCCGGTAAGACACGACTTATCGCCACTGGCAGCAGCCACTGGTAACAG
GATTAGCAGAGCGAGGTATGTAGGCGGTGCTACAGAGTTCTTGAAGTGGTGGCCTAACTACGGCTACACT
AGAAGGACAGTATTTGGTATCTGCGCTCTGCTGAAGCCAGTTACCTTCGGAAAAAGAGTTGGTAGCTCTT
GATCCGGCAAACAAACCACCGCTGGTAGCGGTGGTTTTTTTGTTTGCAAGCAGCAGATTACGCGCAGAAA
AAAAGGATCTCAAGAAGATCCTTTGATCTTTTCTACGGGGTCTGACGCTCAGTGGAACGAAAACTCACGT
TAAGGGATTTTGGTCATGAGATTATCAAAAAGGATCTTCACCTAGATCCTTTTAAATTAAAAATGAAGTT
TTAAATCAATCTAAAGTATATATGAGTAAACTTGGTCTGACAGTTACCAATGCTTAATCAGTGAGGCACC
TATCTCAGCGATCTGTCTATTTCGTTCATCCATAGTTGCCTGACTCCCCGTCGTGTAGATAACTACGATA
CGGGAGGGCTTACCATCTGGCCCCAGTGCTGCAATGATACCGCGAGACCCACGCTCACCGGCTCCAGATT
TATCAGCAATAAACCAGCCAGCCGGAAGGGCCGAGCGCAGAAGTGGTCCTGCAACTTTATCCGCCTCCAT
CCAGTCTATTAATTGTTGCCGGGAAGCTAGAGTAAGTAGTTCGCCAGTTAATAGTTTGCGCAACGTTGTT
GCCATTGCTGCAGGCATCGTGGTGTCACGCTCGTCGTTTGGTATGGCTTCATTCAGCTCCGGTTCCCAAC
GATCAAGGCGAGTTACATGATCCCCCATATTGTGCAAAAAAGCGGTTAGCTCCTTCGGTCCTCCGATCGT
TGTCAGAAGTAAGTTGGCCGCAGTGTTATCACTCATGGTTATGGCAGCACTGCATAATTCTCTTACTGTC
ATGCCATCCGTAAGATGCTTTTCTGTGACTGGTGAGTACTCAACCAAGTCATTCTGAGAATAGTGTATGC
GGCGACCGAGTTGCTCTTGCCCGGCGTCAACACGGGATAATACCGCGCCACATAGCAGAACTTTAAAAGT
GCTCATCATTGGAAAACGTTCTTCGGGGCGAAAACTCTCAAGGATCTTACCGCTGTTGAGATCCAGTTCG
ATGTAACCCACTCGTGCACCCAACTGATCTTCAGCATCTTTTACTTTCACCAGCGTTTCTGGGTGAGCAA
AAACAGGAAGGCAAAATGCCGCAAAAAAGGGAATAAGGGCGACACGGAAATGTTGAATACTCATACTCTT
CCTTTTTCAATATTATTGAAGCATTTATCAGGGTTATTGTCTCATGAGCGGATACATATTTGAATGTATT
TAGAAAAATAAACAAATAGGGGTTCCGCGCACATTTCCCCGAAAAGTGCCACCTGACGTCTAAGAAACCA
TTATTATCATGACATTA
Features (pLannotate 1.2.2; 21 found; start..end, strand, type, name):
     51..128     +  promoter       lacIq promoter: lacI (mutant); In the lacIq allele, a single base change in the promoter boosts expression of the lacI gene about 10-fold.
    129..1211    +  CDS            lacI: lac repressor; lacI; The lac repressor binds to the lac operator to inhibit transcription in E. coli. This inhibition can be relieved by adding lactose or isopropyl-β-D-thiogalactopyranoside (IPTG).
   1224..1245    +  protein_bind   CAP binding site: CAP binding activates transcription in the presence of cAMP. E. coli catabolite activator protein
   1264..1281    +  promoter       tet promoter (fragment): E. coli promoter for tetracycline efflux protein gene
   1454..1482    +  promoter       tac promoter: strong E. coli promoter; hybrid between the trp and lac UV5 promoters
   1490..1506    +  protein_bind   lac operator: The lac repressor binds to the lac operator to inhibit transcription in E. coli. This inhibition can be relieved by adding lactose or isopropyl-β-D-thiogalactopyranoside (IPTG). lac repressor encoded by lacI
   1591..1608    +  CDS            6xHis: 6xHis affinity tag
   1624..2277    +  CDS            GST26_SCHJA: Experimental evidence at protein level: Swiss-Prot protein existence level 1. GST isoenzymes appear to play a central role in the parasite detoxification system. Other functions are also suspected including a role in increasing the solubility of haematin in the parasite gut. From Schistosoma japonicum (Blood fluke).
   2269..2544    +  CDS            SH3PXD2A (fragment): SPD2A_HUMAN - Also known as FISH, KIAA0418, SH3MD1, TKS5. Experimental evidence at protein level: Swiss-Prot protein existence level 1. Adapter protein involved in invadopodia and podosome formation, extracellular matrix degradation and invasiveness of some cancer cells. Binds matrix metalloproteinases (ADAMs), NADPH oxidases (NOXs) and phosphoinositides. Acts as an organizer protein that allows NOX1- or NOX3-dependent reactive oxygen species (ROS) generation and ROS localization. In association with ADAM12, mediates the neurotoxic effect of amyloid-beta peptide. From Homo sapiens (Human).
   2560..2607    +  terminator     fd terminator (sequence withheld): central terminator from bacteriophage fd (Otsuka and Kunisawa, 1982)
   2612..2824    +  CDS            M13 gene III (fragment) (sequence partly withheld): pIII; III; minor coat protein
   2839..3309    +  CDS            M13 gene III (fragment) (sequence partly withheld): pIII; III; minor coat protein
   3331..3401    +  CDS            TcR (fragment): tetracycline efflux protein; tet; confers resistance to tetracycline
   3643..4023    -  CDS            YPB1_ECOLX: Protein predicted: Swiss-Prot protein existence level 4. From Escherichia coli.
   4040..4191    +  CDS            rop (fragment): Rop protein, which maintains plasmids at low copy number; rop
   4227..4655    -  rep_origin     f1 ori (sequence partly withheld): f1 bacteriophage origin of replication; arrow indicates direction of (+) strand synthesis
   4664..4703    +  CDS            rop (fragment): Rop protein, which maintains plasmids at low copy number; rop
   4805..4945    +  misc_feature   bom: basis of mobility region from pBR322
   5131..5718    -  rep_origin     ori: high-copy-number ColE1/pMB1/pBR322/pUC origin of replication
   5892..6749    -  CDS            bla: BLAT_ECOLX - Experimental evidence at protein level: Swiss-Prot protein existence level 1. TEM-type are the most prevalent beta-lactamases in enterobacteria; they hydrolyze the beta-lactam bond in susceptible beta-lactam antibiotics, thus conferring resistance to penicillins and cephalosporins. TEM-3 and TEM-4 are capable of hydrolyzing cefotaxime and ceftazidime. TEM-5 is capable of hydrolyzing ceftazidime. TEM-6 is capable of hydrolyzing ceftazidime and aztreonam. TEM-8/CAZ-2, TEM- 16/CAZ-7 and TEM-24/CAZ-6 are markedly active against ceftazidime. IRT- 4 shows resistance to beta-lactamase in
   6750..6854    -  promoter       AmpR promoter: bla
