[The description below was written by a language model from this plasmid's Addgene catalogue record and pLannotate feature annotations shown in this document.]
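Description:
pHH0103_SH3PXD2A-4/5 is a bacterial expression plasmid of about 6.9 kb, built on the pHH0103 backbone, for producing and purifying one SH3 domain of the human adapter protein SH3PXD2A (also called TKS5 or FISH). The name suggests the fourth of the protein's five SH3 domains, although the record does not say this outright. It replicates in E. coli from a ColE1/pBR322-type origin and is selected with ampicillin through the TEM beta-lactamase gene (bla) and its native promoter. The catalogue lists it as low copy. The backbone also carries the pBR322 bom region, an f1 phage origin that interrupts the rop gene, and short remnants of the tetracycline resistance gene and its promoter.

Expression is driven by the hybrid tac promoter, which is controlled by a downstream lac operator. The plasmid supplies its own lac repressor from a lacI gene under the up-mutated lacIq promoter, so transcription stays repressed until it is induced with IPTG. The open reading frame encodes an N-terminal 6xHis tag, then Schistosoma japonicum glutathione S-transferase, then the SH3PXD2A fragment. The fragment was cloned between SfiI and NotI sites and is listed as a 221 bp insert, while the annotated match to the human protein spans slightly more. The fusion protein can therefore be captured by either metal-chelate or glutathione affinity. An fd phage terminator follows the insert.

Two fragments of M13 gene III lie beyond the terminator. Together with the f1 origin, they suggest the backbone derives from a phage-display phagemid, but the record does not state this. The plasmid belongs to a set used for a family-wide survey of human SH3 domain binding specificities.
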