Addgene plasmid #91471: pHH0103_SH3PXD2A-4/5
Purpose: Protein expression and purification of human SH3 domain construct SH3PXD2A-4/5
Depositing lab: Sachdev Sidhu. Depositing organization: University of Toronto. Publication: Comprehensive Analysis of the Human SH3 Domain Family Reveals a Wide Variety of Non-canonical Specificities. Teyra J, Huang H, Jain S, Guan X, Dong A, Liu Y, Tempel W, Min J, Tong Y, Kim PM, Bader GD, Sidhu SS. Structure. 2017 Oct 3;25(10):1598-1610.e3. doi: 10.1016/j.str.2017.07.017. Epub 2017 Sep 7. PubMed 28890361.
Backbone
  Vector backbone: pHH0103
  Vector type: Bacterial Expression
Growth in bacteria
  Bacterial resistance: Ampicillin, 100 μg/mL
  Growth temperature: 37°C
  Growth strain: DH5alpha
  Copy number: Low Copy
Gene/Insert
  Gene/Insert name: SH3PXD2A-4/5
  Species: H. sapiens (human)
  Insert size (bp): 221
  Entrez Gene: SH3PXD2A (a.k.a. FISH, SH3MD1, TKS5)
  Cloning method: Restriction Enzyme; 5′ cloning site Sfi1 (unknown if destroyed); 3′ cloning site Not1 (unknown if destroyed)
Terms and licenses: Academic/Nonprofit Terms; Industry Terms: Not Available to Industry
How to cite: pHH0103_SH3PXD2A-4/5 was a gift from Sachdev Sidhu (Addgene plasmid # 91471 ; http://n2t.net/addgene:91471 ; RRID:Addgene_91471)
