>Addgene plasmid #91471 | pHH0103_SH3PXD2A-4/5 | depositor partial sequence | sequence record 175959 | insert sequence
GGTACCGAATTCGGATCCGCGCGCTGACCTCCTATATGACCTGTTCCGCCTATCAGAAAGTCCAGGATTC
CGAAATCAGTTTTCCGGCCGGTGTTGAAGTTCAGGTCCTGGAAAAACAAGAATCCGGCTGGTGGTACGTT
CGTTTCGGTGAATTAGAAGGTTGGGCACCGAGTCATTATCTGGTTCTGGATGAAGCGGCCGCTAGCTAAG
TCGACGAGCTC
